Addgene plasmid #188890: pMLS485
Purpose: Worm Cas9 expression vector, Peft-3 promoter
Depositing lab: Erik Jorgensen. Depositing organization: University of Utah. Publication: High-efficiency CRISPR gene editing in C. elegans using Cas9 integrated into the genome. Schwartz ML, Davis MW, Rich MS, Jorgensen EM. PLoS Genet. 2021 Nov 8;17(11):e1009755. doi: 10.1371/journal.pgen.1009755. eCollection 2021 Nov. PubMed 34748534.
Backbone
  Vector backbone: pUC57
  Vector type: Worm Expression
Growth in bacteria
  Bacterial resistance: Ampicillin, 100 μg/mL
  Growth temperature: 37°C
  Growth strain: DH5alpha
  Copy number: High Copy
Gene/Insert
  Gene/Insert name: Peft-3::Cas9
  Species: C. elegans (nematode)
  Mutation: C. elegans codom optimization and intron addition
  Cloning method: Restriction Enzyme; 5′ cloning site Unknown (unknown if destroyed); 3′ cloning site Unknown (unknown if destroyed)
Terms and licenses: Academic/Nonprofit Terms; Industry Terms: Not Available to Industry
How to cite: pMLS485 was a gift from Erik Jorgensen (Addgene plasmid # 188890 ; http://n2t.net/addgene:188890 ; RRID:Addgene_188890)
