[The description below was written by a language model from this plasmid's Addgene catalogue record and pLannotate feature annotations shown in this document.]
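Description:
pMLS485 is a Caenorhabditis elegans expression plasmid built on the pUC57 backbone that carries a worm-adapted Cas9 gene under the eft-3 promoter. It is maintained in E. coli as a high-copy plasmid through the ColE1/pUC-type origin and selected with ampicillin via the β-lactamase gene and its native promoter. Remnants of the cloning vector flank the insert, including fragments of lacZα, the lac promoter/operator and CAP site, and short pieces of lacI, bom and rop. None of these play a role in the worm.

The payload begins with the eft-3 promoter, taken from the worm elongation factor 1α gene and widely used for strong, broad expression that includes the germline. It is followed by an attB1 Gateway recombination site, a likely remnant of how the cassette was assembled, although the record lists the cloning sites as unknown. The Streptococcus pyogenes Cas9 coding sequence is codon optimized for C. elegans and has added introns. This is consistent with the feature table, where Cas9 appears as four separate annotated segments spread over almost 10 kb, with large unannotated gaps between them that probably correspond to intronic sequence; the table does not characterise those gaps. A short egl-13 fragment sits at the end of the coding region. This element is commonly used as a nuclear localization signal in worm constructs, though the record does not label it as such. The tbb-2 terminator region then ends the transcription unit.

The associated work concerns high-efficiency CRISPR editing in C. elegans using Cas9 integrated into the genome, so this plasmid serves as a source of a Peft-3-driven Cas9 expression cassette for genome editing in worms.
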