Features (pLannotate 1.2.2; 18 found; start..end, strand, type, name):
    137..236     +  misc_feature   bom (fragment): basis of mobility region from pBR322
    242..399     -  CDS            lacZα (fragment): LacZα fragment of β-galactosidase; lacZ fragment
    402..1001    +  promoter       eft-3 promoter: eft-3; promoter for the C. elegans elongation factor 1α gene (Mitrovich and Anderson, 2000)
   1010..1034    +  protein_bind   attB1: mutant version of attB; recombination site for the Gateway® BP reaction BP Clonase™
   1037..4219    +  CDS            cas9 (fragment): CAS9_STRP1 - Also known as csn1 From Streptococcus pyogenes serotype M1.
   6014..7021    +  CDS            Cas9 (fragment): S. pyogenes Cas9, codon optimized for C. elegans with a synthetic intron
   8409..9132    +  CDS            Cas9 (fragment): S. pyogenes Cas9, codon optimized for C. elegans with a synthetic intron
  10329..10858   +  CDS            Cas9 (fragment): S. pyogenes Cas9, codon optimized for C. elegans with a synthetic intron
  10907..10981   +  CDS            egl-13 (fragment): EGL13_CAEEL - Also known as cog-2 From Caenorhabditis elegans.
  10990..11313   +  terminator     tbb-2 terminator: tbb-2; transcription terminator for the C. elegans tubulin beta-2 gene
  11357..11379   -  protein_bind   lac operator (fragment): The lac repressor binds to the lac operator to inhibit transcription in E. coli. This inhibition can be relieved by adding lactose or isopropyl-β-D-thiogalactopyranoside (IPTG). lac repressor encoded by lacI
  11383..11413   -  promoter       lac promoter: promoter for the E. coli lac operon
  11428..11449   -  protein_bind   CAP binding site: CAP binding activates transcription in the presence of cAMP. E. coli catabolite activator protein
  11462..11554   -  CDS            lacI (fragment): lac repressor; lacI; The lac repressor binds to the lac operator to inhibit transcription in E. coli. This inhibition can be relieved by adding lactose or isopropyl-β-D-thiogalactopyranoside (IPTG).
  11737..12325   -  rep_origin     ori: high-copy-number ColE1/pMB1/pBR322/pUC origin of replication
  12496..13356   -  CDS            AmpR: β-lactamase; bla; confers resistance to ampicillin, carbenicillin, and related antibiotics
  13357..13461   -  promoter       AmpR promoter: bla
  13556..35      +  CDS            rop (fragment) (across the origin): Rop protein, which maintains plasmids at low copy number; rop
>Addgene plasmid #188890 | pMLS485 | addgene full sequence | sequence record 370777 | Addgene NGS Result
TCGCGCGTTTCGGTGATGACGGTGAAAACCTCTGACACATGCAGCTCCCGGAGACGGTCACAGCTTGTCT
GTAAGCGGATGCCGGGAGCAGACAAGCCCGTCAGGGCGCGTCAGCGGGTGTTGGCGGGTGTCGGGGCTGG
CTTAACTATGCGGCATCAGAGCAGATTGTACTGAGAGTGCACCATATGCGGTGTGAAATACCGCACAGAT
GCGTAAGGAGAAAATACCGCATCAGGCGCCATTCGCCATTCAGGCTGCGCAACTGTTGGGAAGGGCGATC
GGTGCGGGCCTCTTCGCTATTACGCCAGCTGGCGAAAGGGGGATGTGCTGCAAGGCGATTAAGTTGGGTA
ACGCCAGGGTTTTCCCAGTCACGACGTTGTAAAACGACGGCCAGTGAATTCGCACCTTTGGTCTTTTATT
GTCAACTTCCATTGGTTCTTCCATTGTTTCTGTTAAATTAATGAATTTTTCATAAAATAAAGACATTATA
CAATATAAAAATGAAGAATTTATTGAAAATAAACTGCCAGAGAGAAAAAGTATGCAACACTCCCGCCGAG
AGTGTTTGAAATGGTGTACGGTACATTTTCGTGCTAGGAGTTAGATGTGCAGGCAGCAACGAGAGGGGGA
GAGATTTTTTTGGGCCTTGTGAAATTAACGTGAGTTTTCTGGTCATCTGACTAATCATGTTGGTTTTTTG
TTGGTTTATTTTGTTTTTATCTTTGTTTTTATCCAGATTAGGAAATTTAAATTTTATGAATTTATAATGA
GGTCAAACATTCAGTCCCAGCGTTTTTCCTGTTCTCACTGTTTAGTCGAATTTTTATTTTAGGCTTTCAA
CAAATGTTCTAACTGTCTTATTTGTGACCTCACTTTTTATATTTTTTTAATTTTTAAAAATATTAGAAGT
TTCTAGGATAATTTTTTCGACTTTTATTCTCTCTACCGTCCGCACTCTTCTTACTTTTAAATTAAATTGT
TTTTTTTTCAGTTGGGAAACACTTTGCTCACAAGTTTGTACAAAAAAGCAGGCTTAATGGACAAGAAGTA
CTCCATCGGACTCGACATCGGAACCAACTCCGTCGGATGGGCCGTCATCACCGACGAGTACAAGGTCCCA
TCCAAGAAGTTCAAGGTCCTCGGAAACACCGACCGTCACTCCATCAAGAAGAACCTCATCGGAGCCCTCC
TCTTCGACTCCGGAGAGACCGCCGAGGCCACCCGTCTCAAGCGTACCGCCCGTCGTCGTTACACCCGTCG
TAAGAACCGTATCTGCTACCTCCAGGAGATCTTCTCCAACGAGATGGCCAAGGTCGACGACTCCTTCTTC
CACCGTCTCGAGGAGTCCTTCCTCGTCGAGGAGGACAAGAAGCACGAGCGTCACCCAATCTTCGGAAACA
TCGTCGACGAGGTCGCCTACCACGAGAAGTACCCAACCATCTACCACCTCCGTAAGAAGCTCGTCGACTC
CACCGACAAGGCCGACCTCCGTCTCATCTACCTCGCCCTCGCCCACATGATCAAGTTCCGTGGACACTTC
CTCATCGAGGGAGACCTCAACCCAGACAACTCCGACGTCGACAAGCTCTTCATCCAGCTCGTCCAGACCT
ACAACCAGCTCTTCGAGGAGAACCCAATCAACGCCTCCGGAGTCGACGCCAAGGCCATCCTCTCCGCCCG
TCTCTCCAAGTCCCGTCGTCTCGAGAACCTCATCGCCCAGCTCCCAGGAGAGAAGAAGAACGGACTCTTC
GGAAACCTCATCGCCCTCTCCCTCGGACTCACCCCAAACTTCAAGTCCAACTTCGACCTCGCCGAGGACG
CCAAGCTCCAGCTCTCCAAGGACACCTACGACGACGACCTCGACAACCTCCTCGCCCAGATCGGAGACCA
GTACGCCGACCTCTTCCTCGCCGCCAAGAACCTCTCCGACGCCATCCTCCTCTCCGACATCCTCCGTGTA
AGGAGTTGAACGGCTGAAAAATCGATATTTTGAGCGAAAAAAGCCGGAAAAATGGATTTTATCGGATAAA
ATTTGATTTTTTGAGCTGAGAAATGCCTTTATAGACGAATTTCCTTGTCAAATTGTTAAAAACTGCAAAA
TTTGCCAAAAAAAAAGCATTTTTTATATTTTTTTTTACAAAAAATTCCACAAAAATGGCAAAATTTGACT
AAAAATGCCAATTTTGTCGTTTTCTCCGTGCCACAGCGGCCGAAAATCGATTTTTAAGCGATTTTCGGGT
GAAAAAGTGTAAAAACCGACTGAAAATCCAGCTGAAAACGACAAAAACGGTAAGTTTTAGCTAATTTTCA
CCTTTTTTTCGATATTTTTTTACTAAAAAAAAACCGAAAAATTGAGTTTTTTTCAAATTTCTGCAAAAAT
TCTGCAATTTTAGCAATTTCCATACTATTTTGACGCCGAAAAAGCTTAAAAATATGATTTTTAGAGGTTT
TTAATGGAAAATTCATGGATTTTTCAAATTTTTCCACGAAAATCATTGAAAAATTTGAAAAAATTGATTT
CCTATTCAAAGTTCTAGCTAAAAACTGCAATTTTAGCAATTTCCATACTATTTTAGTACTGAAAAAGCCT
AAAAATGTGATTTTCAGAGGATTTCAATGGAAAATTCATGGATTTTTCCAATTTTTCAATGAAAACCATT
GAAAAACCCTGGAAAATTGAGTTTTTCTTCAAAGTTTAGGAAATTTATGAGAATTTTTGAATAAAAAATT
TTTAAATTTGAAAAAAATTCTCATAAATTTCGTAAACTTTTAATAAAAACTCAATTTTTCCGATTTTTTT
CGATGATTTTCACTAAAAAATTGGAAAAATTCATCAATTTCCTATTGAAAACCTCTAAAAATTATATTTT
TTTTGCTTTTCCGACGTCAAAATAGTATGGAAAATGCTAAAATTGCAGAATTTTTCCAGAAATTTGAAGA
AAAAACTCAATTTTTTCCGTTTTTTCAATGATTTTCATGAAAAAATTGGAAAATTTTGTAAATTTTCCAT
TGAAAACCTCTGAAAATTTGGAAATTTTCGAATTTAAATGTTTAAAAAAAATTGAATATTTTGCGAGTTT
TTGAATTTTTTTTGAGAATTTTTGAATTTTTTTCACCCAAAATTTTTTCAATTTTTCAGGTCAACACCGA
GATCACCAAGGCCCCACTCTCCGCCTCCATGATCAAGCGTTACGACGAGCACCACCAGGACCTCACCCTC
CTCAAGGCCCTCGTCCGTCAGCAGCTCCCAGAGAAGTACAAGGAGATCTTCTTCGACCAGTCCAAGAACG
GATACGCCGGATACATCGACGGAGGAGCCTCCCAGGAGGAGTTCTACAAGTTCATCAAGCCAATCCTCGA
GAAGATGGACGGAACCGAGGAGCTCCTCGTCAAGCTCAACCGTGAGGACCTCCTCCGTAAGCAGCGTACC
TTCGACAACGGATCCATCCCACACCAGATCCACCTCGGAGAGCTCCACGCCATCCTCCGTCGTCAGGAGG
ACTTCTACCCATTCCTCAAGGACAACCGTGAGAAGATCGAGAAGATCCTCACCTTCCGTATCCCATACTA
CGTCGGACCACTCGCCCGTGGAAACTCCCGTTTCGCCTGGATGACCCGTAAGTCCGAGGAGACCATCACC
CCATGGAACTTCGAGGAGGTCGTCGACAAGGGAGCCTCCGCCCAGTCCTTCATCGAGCGTATGACCAACT
TCGACAAGAACCTCCCAAACGAGAAGGTCCTCCCAAAGCACTCCCTCCTCTACGAGTACTTCACCGTCTA
CAACGAGCTCACCAAGGTCAAGTACGTCACCGAGGGAATGCGTAAGCCAGCCTTCCTCTCCGGAGAGCAG
AAGAAGGCCATCGTCGACCTCCTCTTCAAGACCAACCGTAAGGTCACCGTCAAGCAGCTCAAGGAGGACT
ACTTCAAGAAGATCGAGTGCTTCGACTCCGTCGAGATCTCCGGAGTCGAGGACCGTTTCAACGCCTCCCT
CGGAACCTACCACGACCTCCTCAAGATCATCAAGGACAAGGACTTCCTCGACAACGAGGAGAACGAGGAC
ATCCTCGAGGACATCGTCCTCACCCTCACCCTCTTCGAGGACCGTGAGATGATCGAGGTGCTGAAGCTCG
AAAATTTGGAGCTTTTACACGAGATTTTTGAAGAAAAAGCCTGAAAATCGAGAGATTTTGAGCTGTGGAA
TTCGTTGAAATTACATAATTCGCGCCCGTAATTCTTTAAAAAAACGCTGAAATTTGCAGATTTTGCCAGA
AAGTTGAAGAAAAATCTACTTTTCCGGCATTCTCTATTATTTTCATGGAAAATTAGAAAAATCCATGAAT
AAACAGTGAAAATTGCTGATTTTACCTGAAATTTTGAAAAAAAAAAAAATCTAAAATCAAGGTTTTAAGC
CTAAAAACTGCAGATTTCAGCCAAAATTGTGAAAAAAGCTGATTTTTTGCTATTTTGAGCTTTTCCATGG
GGTGGAAATTGCCAAAAATTACGGAACATTCACACAAATTTGCTGAATAATCCAATTTTCCAGTGTTTTC
TAGAGTTTCCGTAGAAATTTTGAAAAAACCCAGTAAATTTTCAATCGGAAAACCTCTAAAAACATCGTTT
CAGGCCTATAAATAGTAAAAATTACCGATTTTATTCGAAAATTTAAGGAAAAGTCGTGAAAAACGAGATT
TTAAGCCTCAAAACTGCAGATTCTATCTAAAATTAAAAAAAAAAAACATAAATATCCGAATTTTTGGAGG
AAAAGCCTGAAAATCGATATTTTAAGCCTCAAAACTGAAGATTTCAGCCAAAAAAAAAAACAGATTTTTC
GCTATTTTATGTGCCAAAAAACCACATTCCGAGCTTTTCCAGAGTGGAAATTGCCAAAAATTACAGAATT
TTCCCAGAAATTAGCAAAAAAAAAACCCATTTTTCAGGCGTTTTCAACGATTTTCATAGCAAATTTGAAA
AATCCATGAATTTTTTAATTATAGAAAACCCTCTGAAAATTGCAGTTTTAAGCTATTCCAGCATTCAAAT
AGTATGGAAATTGCTAAAAATTGAAGAATTTTCCCAAAAATTTGATGAAAACTTATTTTTCTGGCGTTTT
CGATGATTTTCATGGAATTTCGAGAAAATTAATGAATTTTCAATTAAAAAACGTCTGCAAAATCACATTT
TTTAAAGCTTTTTCAGCAACAAAATAGTATGGAAATTGCTTTTTAAAAAAGCGGAATTTTTGGAAAAAAG
GTTAAATTTTCAGTCAGTTTTTGCACTTTTTGACTGAAAATTCACTGAAATTAGGGAAAAATTCCGGAAA
AATGATTTTTTCGAATTGTAGGGCAAATTTTGCAATTTCAAGCAATTTCCATAATATTTTAATGCTGGAA
AAGCTCAAATTTACGTTTTAATGGGATTTTAGTGAAAAATTCATGGATTTTCCGAAAAATTTGCAGGAAA
ATCATAGTAAAGACCTCAAAAAATCAATAAAAAATTTAAAAAATTGGACAATCACATTTCTGCGTAAAAT
CTGCACTTTTTCAGTAAAAAATACCGATTTTCCGTGAAAATTCTCGATTTTTAATCGAAAATCTCGAAAT
TTTTACAAATTTCAGCACCAAAATCGTTGAAAATTCTGAAAATTTGAATTTTTTTTCCTTGTTTTTTGAG
TAAAATTTGCACTTTTTCAGTAAAGAATACCGATTTTCCGTGAAAATTCTCGGTTTTTAATCGAAAATCT
CGAAATTTTTACAAATTTCAGCTCCGAAATAGCTGAAAATTGGACAAAAATTTCAATTTTTGCCCTGTTT
TTTGAGTAAAATCTGCACTTTTTAGTTGAAAAAAAACACGGATTTTGTAGGAAAATTTGGGAAAAATCTC
CAAATTTTCACAATTTTCCAGTAAAAACAGCAATTTTTAAAACGGTTTTTAATCAAAAATCTTTAGAATT
TTCCAAATTTCAGCACCAAAAAAGCTAAAAATCGCTGAAATTTTCGACAAATTCCAAATTTCCAGGAGCG
TCTCAAGACCTACGCCCACCTCTTCGACGACAAGGTCATGAAGCAGCTCAAGCGTCGTCGTTACACCGGA
TGGGGACGTCTCTCCCGTAAGCTCATCAACGGAATCCGTGACAAGCAGTCCGGAAAGACCATCCTCGACT
TCCTCAAGTCCGACGGATTCGCCAACCGTAACGTAAGTTTAAACATGATTTTACTAACTAACTAATCTGA
TTTAAATTTTCAGTTCATGCAGCTCATCCACGACGACTCCCTCACCTTCAAGGAGGACATCCAGAAGGCC
CAGGTCTCCGGACAGGGAGACTCCCTCCACGAGCACATCGCCAACCTCGCCGGATCCCCAGCCATCAAGA
AGGGAATCCTCCAGACCGTCAAGGTCGTCGACGAGCTCGTCAAGGTCATGGGACGTCACAAGCCAGAGAA
CATCGTCATCGAGATGGCCCGTGAGAACCAGACCACCCAGAAGGGACAGAAGAACTCCCGTGAGCGTATG
AAGCGTATCGAGGAGGGAATCAAGGAGCTCGGATCCCAGATCCTCAAGGAGCACCCAGTCGAGAACACCC
AGCTCCAGAACGAGAAGCTCTACCTCTACTACCTCCAGAACGGACGTGACATGTACGTCGACCAGGAGCT
CGACATCAACCGTCTCTCCGACTACGACGTCGACCACATCGTCCCACAGTCCTTCCTCAAGGACGACTCC
ATCGACAACAAGGTCCTCACCCGTTCCGACAAGAACCGTGGAAAGTCCGACAACGTCCCATCCGAGGAGG
TCGTCAAGAAGATGAAGAACTACTGGCGTCAGCTCCTCAACGCCAAGCTCATCACCCAGCGTAAGTTCGA
CAACCTCACCAAGGCCGAGCGTGGAGGACTCTCCGAGCTCGACAAGGCCGGATTCATCAAGCGTCAGCTC
GTCGAGACCCGTCAGATCACCAAGCACGTCGCCCAGATCCTCGACTCCCGTATGAACACCAAGTACGACG
AGAACGACAAGCTCATCCGTGGTTGGTTTTTCCGAGAGAAAAACGCTGAAAAATGCCGAAAATTTTGAAT
TTGCAGGCTTTTTAGGTGCAAAAGTACGGAAAAATCGGAAAAAAATCAGGAAAACATGGGGAAAATCCAA
TTTTCCAGAAAAAATGTTTGAAAAAATTGAAAACTTTTGTTTTTTTAGTAATAAAGTTTTAAAAAATGGC
AAAAATAGCTGAAAACAGCGAAAAAAAAAAATGTTTTTTTCAGGAAAAAATTTGCAAAAAAATGAAGAGC
AACAATAATTCCCTTTTTTTTCTGTGTTTTTTTCGGAAAAATTGAGATCGAAAACGAAAAACAGCGAAAA
TTCCCAATTTTCCCAGTTTTTAAAACATTTTTTTGTAAAAATTTGGAAAAAACGAGTTTTTTCAGAAAAA
AATGTGAAAAAAAAGGTAAATTACCAATTTATGCTTTTTTTTCGATCGAGTAAAAAATCGATTTTTCCAA
GATTTTTCGCGAAAAATTCAAAAAAAAAGAACGAAAATTCTCGATTTTCTACTTTTTTTCGAAAAAAAAA
GGAAATTATAGATTTTTCCAAGATTTTTCGCGAAAAAATTCGAAAAAAATGTTTTTTTCGAAAATTTCAG
ATTTTCTAATTTTTTCAGAAGAATTCGAAAAAAAAAATCAAAAAATTCGCAATTTTTAGATTTTTTTAAA
ATCTCAATTTTCTATAATTATTTTCCTAAAAAAATGTAATTAAAAAACCGCTAAAAACGGTAAATTCCAA
ATTTTTGCATTTTTTCAAAAAAAATTTGAAAAAAAAAATCAGAAAATTCTCAAATCTATTCCCTTTTTTT
AAAATTTTTCCCAAACCAAAAAAAAAAAACGGTAAATTTTCAAATTTAGCATTTTTCCAAAATTAAACAT
AAAAAAAAACGCAAATTTCCAAATTTCGTTTTTTTTTCAAAAAAGTTGAAAAATCCAGAAAATACCCTCT
TGTCCATGAAAAAATACGAAAATTTTCAATAAAAAATCAATTTCTTCTTAAAAAATTAATTCTCGATTTT
TCCATGAAAAAAAATCAAATATTAATTAAATTTGAAAAAAAAAAGAATTTATCTAATAGTTTCGTTTTTT
TTCAGAGGAAAAATTTGAAAAAAAAAACAGTAAATTCTCTTTCTTTTTGAAAAAAAAAATTATCGATTCT
TCCAAGTTTTTTCCCGAAAAAATCGACAAAAAAACGAGAATTTCCGATTTTCTATTTTTTTTTTCAAAAA
AATGTGAAAAAAAAAATTAAAAAATTCCAATTTTGCATTTTTTTTTCAAAAAAAATTTAAAAACACCGTA
TAATTCCCGATTTTTCCATGAAAAAATACGAAAAATTCCAATAAAAATCAACTATTTTAAAAATTTGCCG
TTTTTTCAGAGGTCAAGGTCATCACCCTCAAGTCCAAGCTCGTCTCCGACTTCCGTAAGGACTTCCAGTT
CTACAAGGTCCGTGAGATCAACAACTACCACCACGCCCACGACGCCTACCTCAACGCCGTCGTCGGAACC
GCCCTCATCAAGAAGTACCCAAAGCTCGAGTCCGAGTTCGTCTACGGAGACTACAAGGTCTACGACGTCC
GTAAGATGATCGCCAAGTCCGAGCAGGAGATCGGAAAGGCCACCGCCAAGTACTTCTTCTACTCCAACAT
CATGAACTTCTTCAAGACCGAGATCACCCTCGCCAACGGAGAGATCCGTAAGCGTCCACTCATCGAGACC
AACGGAGAGACCGGAGAGATCGTCTGGGACAAGGGACGTGACTTCGCCACCGTCCGTAAGGTCCTCTCCA
TGCCACAGGTCAACATCGTCAAGAAGACCGAGGTCCAGACCGGAGGATTCTCCAAGGAGTCCATCCTCCC
AAAGCGTAACTCCGACAAGCTCATCGCCCGTAAGAAGGACTGGGACCCAAAGAAGTACGGAGGATTCGAC
TCCCCAACCGTCGCCTACTCCGTCCTCGTCGTCGCCAAGGTCGAGAAGGGAAAGTCCAAGAAGCTCAAGT
CCGTCAAGGAGCTCCTCGGAATCACCATCATGGAGCGTTCCTCCTTCGAGAAGAACCCAATCGACTTCCT
CGAGGCCAAGGGATACAAGGAGGTCAAGAAGGTGCTTACAATTTTCTGGAGAAAAATATTTTAAAAAATA
ACGAAAATGGACCGAATTTTTGGAGAAAATTTTAAAAAAAACGACATTTTTCCCAAAAAATTGAAAAATT
TCCGAAAAAACGTTCAAAATTTTCAAAAAAGGAGCATTTTTCGAAAAAAAAAACGATAATACGGAAATTT
TTTGATTTTCCAGTTTTTTTCTCAAAGAAAATCGGAAAAAGGTTTTTTTTCTTTAAAAACGTCCAAAATT
TTTCGAAAAAAGAGAAAATTTTCGATTTTCCGATTTTTTTCAGAAAAAAATTGAAAAAAAAAGAAATTTT
CCGATTTTCTCAGAGAAAGACGAAAAGACGATATTTTTCGGAAAAAAGTTGAAAAATCAAAAAAAAAACC
GAAAAACGGCCGAAATTTTCTAAAAATTGGAAATATTGTCGATTTTTCGAAAAAAAAGAGTCAAAAGTTT
TCAAAAAAATATATTTTTTCGATTTTCCGTTTTTTTTTTTCAGTAAACATTGAAACAAACGAAATTTTTC
CAAAAAAATCCAATTATTTTCCCAAATATCGAAATATTTTTGATTTTCCGTTTTTTTCAGAAAAAAGTTA
AAAAAAAAAGGGAAAATTAAGATTTTCCTGATTTTTTTTGAGAAAAAATCGATAAAAATTGAATATTCTG
GAAAAAACCTTTAAAAAATTCGAATTAAATCGAAAAACGTCCAAAATTTTCTAAAAAATTGAAATTTTTT
TTGAAAAAAAACGGAAAAATTTAGATTTCCCGACTTTTTTCAATGAAAAATCGAATTTTCGTTGACTTTT
CATTAAAAAATCCAAACGCATTTTTTTCCACTAAAATCTCGAAAAAGTGTCATATTGCACCATATTGTTT
CCACATTCATATTATTTTGAGCTAAATCAGGTGATTTTCTGTATTTTGATACTAATTTCTATTTTTAGAA
AAAATGTGGGAACAATATGGTGCAATATGACATTTTTTCGAGATTTTAGTGGAGAAAAAATGCGTTTGGA
AACGAATTTTATAATAAAAAGTCAACGAAAATTCGATTTTTCATGGAAAAATAGGGAAATCGAAAACAAA
TTTGCTTTTTTTTCAAAAAAAAAAACGGAAATTCGAAATTTTTCCGTTCTTTCAAAAAAAAAATCGATTT
TTTTGGAAATTTTTTTTTTCAAATTTTTAAAAATTTCCAGGACCTCATCATCAAGCTCCCAAAGTACTCC
CTCTTCGAGCTCGAGAACGGACGTAAGCGTATGCTCGCCTCCGCCGGAGAGCTCCAGAAGGGAAACGAGC
TCGCCCTCCCATCCAAGTACGTCAACTTCCTCTACCTCGCCTCCCACTACGAGAAGCTCAAGGGATCCCC
AGAGGACAACGAGCAGAAGCAGCTCTTCGTCGAGCAGCACAAGCACTACCTCGACGAGATCATCGAGCAG
ATCTCCGAGTTCTCCAAGCGTGTCATCCTCGCCGACGCCAACCTCGACAAGGTCCTCTCCGCCTACAACA
AGCACCGTGACAAGCCAATCCGTGAGCAGGCCGAGAACATCATCCACCTCTTCACCCTCACCAACCTCGG
AGCCCCAGCCGCCTTCAAGTACTTCGACACCACCATCGACCGTAAGCGTTACACCTCCACCAAGGAGGTC
CTCGACGCCACCCTCATCCACCAGTCCATCACCGGACTCTACGAGACCCGTATCGACCTCTCCCAGCTCG
GAGGAGACTCTGGAGGATCTGGAGGAACTGGAGGATCTTCCGCCGGCGGGAGCTCTATGAGCCGTAGACG
AAAAGCGAATCCGACAAAACTGAGTGAAAACGCGAAGAAGCTTGCCAAGGAAGTTGAAAATTAAGATAAA
TGCAAAATCCTTTCAAGCATTCCCTTCTTCTCTATCACTCTTCTTTCTTTTTGTCAAAAAATTCTCTCGC
TAATTTATTTGCTTTTTTAATGTTATTATTTTATGACTTTTTATAGTCACTGAAAAGTTTGCATCTGAGT
GAAGTGAATGCTATCAAAATGTGATTCTGTCTGATGTACTTTCACAATCTCTCTTCAATTCCATTTTGAA
GTGCTTTAAACCCGAAAGGTTGAGAAAAATGCGAGCGCTCAAATATTTGTATTGTGTTCGTTGAGTGACC
CAACAAAAAGAGGAAACTTTATTGTGCCGCCAAGAAAAAAGTCTCAAAGCTTGGCGTAATCATGGTCATA
GCTGTTTCCTGTGTGAAATTGTTATCCGCTCACAATTCCACACAACATACGAGCCGGAAGCATAAAGTGT
AAAGCCTGGGGTGCCTAATGAGTGAGCTAACTCACATTAATTGCGTTGCGCTCACTGCCCGCTTTCCAGT
CGGGAAACCTGTCGTGCCAGCTGCATTAATGAATCGGCCAACGCGCGGGGAGAGGCGGTTTGCGTATTGG
GCGCTCTTCCGCTTCCTCGCTCACTGACTCGCTGCGCTCGGTCGTTCGGCTGCGGCGAGCGGTATCAGCT
CACTCAAAGGCGGTAATACGGTTATCCACAGAATCAGGGGATAACGCAGGAAAGAACATGTGAGCAAAAG
GCCAGCAAAAGGCCAGGAACCGTAAAAAGGCCGCGTTGCTGGCGTTTTTCCATAGGCTCCGCCCCCCTGA
CGAGCATCACAAAAATCGACGCTCAAGTCAGAGGTGGCGAAACCCGACAGGACTATAAAGATACCAGGCG
TTTCCCCCTGGAAGCTCCCTCGTGCGCTCTCCTGTTCCGACCCTGCCGCTTACCGGATACCTGTCCGCCT
TTCTCCCTTCGGGAAGCGTGGCGCTTTCTCATAGCTCACGCTGTAGGTATCTCAGTTCGGTGTAGGTCGT
TCGCTCCAAGCTGGGCTGTGTGCACGAACCCCCCGTTCAGCCCGACCGCTGCGCCTTATCCGGTAACTAT
CGTCTTGAGTCCAACCCGGTAAGACACGACTTATCGCCACTGGCAGCAGCCACTGGTAACAGGATTAGCA
GAGCGAGGTATGTAGGCGGTGCTACAGAGTTCTTGAAGTGGTGGCCTAACTACGGCTACACTAGAAGAAC
AGTATTTGGTATCTGCGCTCTGCTGAAGCCAGTTACCTTCGGAAAAAGAGTTGGTAGCTCTTGATCCGGC
AAACAAACCACCGCTGGTAGCGGTGGTTTTTTTGTTTGCAAGCAGCAGATTACGCGCAGAAAAAAAGGAT
CTCAAGAAGATCCTTTGATCTTTTCTACGGGGTCTGACGCTCAGTGGAACGAAAACTCACGTTAAGGGAT
TTTGGTCATGAGATTATCAAAAAGGATCTTCACCTAGATCCTTTTAAATTAAAAATGAAGTTTTAAATCA
ATCTAAAGTATATATGAGTAAACTTGGTCTGACAGTTACCAATGCTTAATCAGTGAGGCACCTATCTCAG
CGATCTGTCTATTTCGTTCATCCATAGTTGCCTGACTCCCCGTCGTGTAGATAACTACGATACGGGAGGG
CTTACCATCTGGCCCCAGTGCTGCAATGATACCGCGAGACCCACGCTCACCGGCTCCAGATTTATCAGCA
ATAAACCAGCCAGCCGGAAGGGCCGAGCGCAGAAGTGGTCCTGCAACTTTATCCGCCTCCATCCAGTCTA
TTAATTGTTGCCGGGAAGCTAGAGTAAGTAGTTCGCCAGTTAATAGTTTGCGCAACGTTGTTGCCATTGC
TACAGGCATCGTGGTGTCACGCTCGTCGTTTGGTATGGCTTCATTCAGCTCCGGTTCCCAACGATCAAGG
CGAGTTACATGATCCCCCATGTTGTGCAAAAAAGCGGTTAGCTCCTTCGGTCCTCCGATCGTTGTCAGAA
GTAAGTTGGCCGCAGTGTTATCACTCATGGTTATGGCAGCACTGCATAATTCTCTTACTGTCATGCCATC
CGTAAGATGCTTTTCTGTGACTGGTGAGTACTCAACCAAGTCATTCTGAGAATAGTGTATGCGGCGACCG
AGTTGCTCTTGCCCGGCGTCAATACGGGATAATACCGCGCCACATAGCAGAACTTTAAAAGTGCTCATCA
TTGGAAAACGTTCTTCGGGGCGAAAACTCTCAAGGATCTTACCGCTGTTGAGATCCAGTTCGATGTAACC
CACTCGTGCACCCAACTGATCTTCAGCATCTTTTACTTTCACCAGCGTTTCTGGGTGAGCAAAAACAGGA
AGGCAAAATGCCGCAAAAAAGGGAATAAGGGCGACACGGAAATGTTGAATACTCATACTCTTCCTTTTTC
AATATTATTGAAGCATTTATCAGGGTTATTGTCTCATGAGCGGATACATATTTGAATGTATTTAGAAAAA
TAAACAAATAGGGGTTCCGCGCACATTTCCCCGAAAAGTGCCACCTGACGTCTAAGAAACCATTATTATC
ATGACATTAACCTATAAAAATAGGCGTATCACGAGGCCCTTTCGTC
